Addgene plasmid #33107: pCMX-Gal4-TEAD2
Depositing lab: Kunliang Guan. Depositing organization: University of California, San Diego (UCSD). Publication: TEAD mediates YAP-dependent gene induction and growth control. Zhao B, Ye X, Yu J, Li L, Li W, Li S, Yu J, Lin JD, Wang CY, Chinnaiyan AM, Lai ZC, Guan KL. Genes Dev. 2008 Jul 15. 22(14):1962-71. 10.1101/gad.1664408 PubMed 18579750.
Backbone
  Vector backbone: PCMX
  Backbone size w/o insert (bp): 4500
  Vector type: Mammalian Expression
Growth in bacteria
  Bacterial resistance: Ampicillin, 100 μg/mL
  Growth temperature: 37°C
  Growth strain: DH5alpha
  Copy number: Unknown
Gene/Insert
  Gene/Insert name: TEAD2
  Species: H. sapiens (human)
  Entrez Gene: TEAD2 (a.k.a. ETF, TEAD-2, TEF-4, TEF4)
  Tag / fusion protein: Gal4 (N terminal on insert)
Terms and licenses: Academic/Nonprofit Terms; Industry Terms: Not Available to Industry
How to cite: pCMX-Gal4-TEAD2 was a gift from Kunliang Guan (Addgene plasmid # 33107 ; http://n2t.net/addgene:33107 ; RRID:Addgene_33107)
