[The description below was written by a language model from this plasmid's Addgene catalogue record and pLannotate feature annotations shown in this document.]
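Description:
pCMX-Gal4-TEAD2 is a mammalian expression plasmid built on the pCMX backbone that produces human TEAD2 (also known as TEF-4) fused at its N terminus to the DNA-binding domain of the yeast transcriptional activator GAL4. In the 6,248-nt sequenced record, the human cytomegalovirus immediate-early enhancer and promoter drive the fusion, and a T7 promoter sits just upstream of the coding region, which could support in vitro transcription. The GAL4 DNA-binding domain is followed by the TEAD2 open reading frame, which is flanked by attB1 and attB2 sites, suggesting the insert was introduced by Gateway recombination. Downstream lie SV40-derived processing elements: the small t antigen intron and the SV40 polyadenylation signal. The surrounding short matches to small t and large T antigen, including the SV40 NLS annotation, appear to be remnants of this SV40 segment rather than intended expressed products. An SV40 origin is also present, which allows episomal replication in cells that supply large T antigen.

In bacteria the plasmid is maintained through a ColE1/pUC-type origin and selected with ampicillin via the β-lactamase gene and its own promoter. Small fragments annotated as rop, bom, lacZα, lacI, a polyomavirus VP1 and an HIV-1 LTR look like backbone remnants or incidental matches. No mammalian selection marker is annotated, consistent with transient transfection. Tethering TEAD2 to GAL4 binding sites makes the construct suited to reporter assays using a UAS-driven reporter, where transcriptional output depends on coactivators recruited by TEAD2. This fits the associated study of TEAD as the mediator of YAP-dependent gene induction and growth control in the Hippo pathway.
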