Features (pLannotate 1.2.2; 23 found; start..end, strand, type, name):
      1..36      +  CDS            rop (fragment): Rop protein, which maintains plasmids at low copy number; rop
    138..237     +  misc_feature   bom (fragment): basis of mobility region from pBR322
    243..310     -  CDS            lacZα (fragment): LacZα fragment of β-galactosidase; lacZ fragment
    316..695     +  enhancer       CMV enhancer: human cytomegalovirus immediate early enhancer
    696..899     +  promoter       CMV promoter: human cytomegalovirus (CMV) immediate early promoter
    895..928     +  LTR            5' LTR (truncated) (fragment): truncated 5' long terminal repeat (LTR) from HIV-1
    944..962     +  promoter       T7 promoter: promoter for bacteriophage T7 RNA polymerase
    995..1435    +  CDS            GAL4 DNA binding domain: DNA binding domain of the GAL4 transcriptional activator; Saccharomyces cerevisiae GAL4 (truncated)
   1452..1469    +  protein_bind   attB1 (fragment): mutant version of attB; core recombination site for the Gateway® BP reaction BP Clonase™
   1475..2815    +  CDS            TEAD2: TEAD2_HUMAN - Also known as TEF4. Experimental evidence at protein level: Swiss-Prot protein existence level 1. Transcription factor which plays a key role in the Hippo signaling pathway, a pathway involved in organ size control and tumor suppression by restricting proliferation and promoting apoptosis. The core of this pathway is composed of a kinase cascade wherein MST1/MST2, in complex with its regulatory protein SAV1, phosphorylates and activates LATS1/2 in complex with its regulatory protein MOB1, which in turn phosphorylates and inactivates YAP1 oncoprotein and WWTR1/TAZ. Acts by mediati
   2818..2841    -  protein_bind   attB2: mutant version of attB; recombination site for the Gateway® BP reaction BP Clonase™
   2905..2979    +  CDS            small t antigen (fragment): SV40 (simian virus 40) small t antigen
   2981..3046    +  intron         small t intron: SV40 (simian virus 40) small t antigen intron
   3176..3196    +  CDS            SV40 NLS: nuclear localization signal of SV40 (simian virus 40) large T antigen
   3203..3337    +  CDS            LT_POVHA (fragment): Protein inferred from homology: Swiss-Prot protein existence level 3. Isoform large T antigen is a key early protein essential for both driving viral replication and inducing cellular transformation. Plays a role in viral genome replication by driving entry of quiescent cells into the cell cycle and by autoregulating the synthesis of viral early mRNA. Displays highly oncogenic activities by corrupting the host cellular checkpoint mechanisms that guard cell division and the transcription, replication, and repair of DNA. Participates in the modulation of cellular gene expression preceeding viral
   3362..3445    +  CDS            large T antigen (fragment): large T antigen from SV40 (simian virus 40)
   3468..3602    +  polyA_signal   SV40 poly(A) signal: SV40 polyadenylation signal
   3951..4049    -  CDS            VP1_POVMP (fragment): Experimental evidence at protein level: Swiss-Prot protein existence level 1. Forms an icosahedral capsid with a T=7 symmetry and a 40 nm diameter. The capsid is composed of 72 pentamers linked to each other by disulfide bonds and associated with VP2 or VP3 proteins. Interacts with terminal alpha(2,3)-linked sialic acids on the cell surface to provide virion attachment to target cell. This attachment induces virion internalization predominantly through caveolin-mediated endocytosis. Once attached, the virion is internalized by caveolin- mediated endocytosis and traffics to the endoplasmic reti
   4060..4194    +  rep_origin     SV40 ori: SV40 origin of replication
   4193..4247    -  CDS            lacI (fragment): lac repressor; lacI; The lac repressor binds to the lac operator to inhibit transcription in E. coli. This inhibition can be relieved by adding lactose or isopropyl-β-D-thiogalactopyranoside (IPTG).
   4430..5018    -  rep_origin     ori: high-copy-number ColE1/pMB1/pBR322/pUC origin of replication
   5189..6049    -  CDS            AmpR: β-lactamase; bla; confers resistance to ampicillin, carbenicillin, and related antibiotics
   6050..6154    -  promoter       AmpR promoter: bla
>Addgene plasmid #33107 | pCMX-Gal4-TEAD2 | addgene full sequence | sequence record 263512 | Addgene NGS Result
CTCGCGCGTTTCGGTGATGACGGTGAAAACCTCTGACACATGCAGCTCCCGGAGACGGTCACAGCTTGTC
TGTAAGCGGATGCCGGGAGCAGACAAGCCCGTCAGGGCGCGTCAGCGGGTGTTGGCGGGTGTCGGGGCTG
GCTTAACTATGCGGCATCAGAGCAGATTGTACTGAGAGTGCACCATATGCGGTGTGAAATACCGCACAGA
TGCGTAAGGAGAAAATACCGCATCAGGCGCCATTCGCCATTCAGGCTGCGCAACTGTTGGGAAGGGCGAT
CGGTGCGGGCCTCTTCGCTATTACGCCAGCGCGTTGACATTGATTATTGACTAGTTATTAATAGTAATCA
ATTACGGGGTCATTAGTTCATAGCCCATATATGGAGTTCCGCGTTACATAACTTACGGTAAATGGCCCGC
CTGGCTGACCGCCCAACGACCCCCGCCCATTGACGTCAATAATGACGTATGTTCCCATAGTAACGCCAAT
AGGGACTTTCCATTGACGTCAATGGGTGGAGTATTTACGGTAAACTGCCCACTTGGCAGTACATCAAGTG
TATCATATGCCAAGTACGCCCCCTATTGACGTCAATGACGGTAAATGGCCCGCCTGGCATTATGCCCAGT
ACATGACCTTATGGGACTTTCCTACTTGGCAGTACATCTACGTATTAGTCATCGCTATTACCATGGTGAT
GCGGTTTTGGCAGTACATCAATGGGCGTGGATAGCGGTTTGACTCACGGGGATTTCCAAGTCTCCACCCC
ATTGACGTCAATGGGAGTTTGTTTTGGCACCAAAATCAACGGGACTTTCCAAAATGTCGTAACAACTCCG
CCCCATTGACGCAAATGGGCGGTAGGCGTGTACGGTGGGAGGTCTATATAAGCAGAGCTCTCTGGCTAAC
TAGAGAACCCACTGCTTACTGGCTTATCGAAATTAATACGACTCACTATAGGGAGACCCAAGCTTGAAGC
AAGCCTCCTGAAAGATGAAGCTACTGTCTTCTATCGAACAAGCATGCGATATTTGCCGACTTAAAAAGCT
CAAGTGCTCCAAAGAAAAACCGAAGTGCGCCAAGTGTCTGAAGAACAACTGGGAGTGTCGCTACTCTCCC
AAAACCAAAAGGTCTCCGCTGACTAGGGCACATCTGACAGAAGTGGAATCAAGGCTAGAAAGACTGGAAC
AGCTATTTCTACTGATTTTTCCTCGAGAAGACCTTGACATGATTTTGAAAATGGATTCTTTACAGGATAT
AAAAGCATTGTTAACAGGATTATTTGTACAAGATAATGTGAATAAAGATGCCGTCACAGATAGATTGGCT
TCAGTGGAGACTGATATGCCTCTAACATTGAGACAGCATAGAATAAGTGCGACATCATCATCGGAAGAGA
GTAGTAACAAAGGTCAAAGACAGTTGACTGTATCGCCGGAATTCCCATCAACAAGTTTGTACAAAAAAGT
TGGCATGGGGGAACCCCGGGCTGGGGCCGCCCTGGACGATGGCAGCGGCTGGACGGGCAGTGAGGAAGGC
AGTGAGGAGGGTACCGGCGGCAGTGAGGGGGCTGGGGGTGACGGGGGCCCGGATGCAGAGGGGGTGTGGA
GCCCAGACATTGAGCAGAGCTTCCAGGAGGCCCTGGCCATCTATCCACCCTGCGGCCGCCGGAAAATAAT
TTTGTCTGATGAAGGCAAGATGTATGGTCGGAATGAACTGATCGCCCGCTACATCAAGCTGAGAACGGGG
AAGACCCGAACTCGAAAACAGGTTTCTAGTCACATCCAGGTTTTGGCCCGAAGGAAATCAAGGGAAATCC
AGTCCAAGTTGAAGGACCAGGTTTCCAAGGACAAGGCTTTCCAGACAATGGCAACCATGTCCTCTGCCCA
GCTCATCTCCGCGCCTTCTCTGCAGGCCAAACTGGGTCCCACTGGTCCTCAGGCCTCTGAGCTTTTCCAG
TTTTGGTCTGGAGGATCTGGGCCCCCCTGGAATGTTCCAGATGTGAAGCCATTCTCACAGACACCGTTCA
CCTTGTCACTGACTCCCCCATCTACTGACCTCCCAGGGTACGAGCCCCCCCAAGCCCTCTCACCCCTGCC
CCCACCTACCCCATCGCCCCCAGCCTGGCAGGCTCGGGGCCTGGGCACCGCCCGGTTGCAGCTGGTAGAG
TTCTCAGCCTTCGTGGAACCGCCAGATGCAGTTGATTCTTACCAGAGGCACCTGTTCGTGCACATCAGCC
AGCACTGCCCCAGCCCCGGAGCGCCGCCGCTCGAGAGTGTGGACGTCCGGCAGATCTACGACAAATTCCC
TGAGAAAAAGGGTGGCCTCCGAGAGCTATATGATCGTGGCCCCCCCCATGCCTTCTTCCTGGTCAAGTTC
TGGGCGGACCTGAACTGGGGCCCAAGTGGTGAGGAGGCAGGGGCCGGTGGCAGCATCAGCAGTGGTGGCT
TCTACGGAGTGAGCAGCCAGTATGAGAGCCTGGAACACATGACCCTCACCTGTTCCTCCAAGGTCTGCTC
TTTTGGCAAGCAGGTGGTGGAGAAGGTGGAGACGGAACGGGCCCAGCTGGAGGACGGCAGATTTGTGTAC
CGCCTGCTGCGCTCGCCCATGTGCGAGTACCTGGTGAATTTCTTGCACAAGTTGCGGCAGCTGCCTGAGC
GATACATGATGAACAGCGTCCTGGAAAACTTCACCATCCTCCAGGTGGTGACAAACAGAGACACCCAGGA
ACTGCTGCTCTGCACCGCCTATGTCTTCGAGGTCTCCACCAGCGAGCGTGGGGCCCAGCATCACATTTAC
CGCCTGGTCAGGGACTGCCCAACTTTCTTGTACAAAGTGGTTGATGGGGATCCGTCGACGGTACCAGATA
TCAGGATCCTGGCCAGCTAGCTAGGTAGCTAGAGGATCTTTGTGAAGGAACCTTACTTCTGTGGTGTGAC
ATAATTGGACAAACTACCTACAGAGATTTAAAGCTCTAAGGTAAATATAAAATTTTTAAGTGTATAATGT
GTTAAACTACTGATTCTAATTGTTTGTGTATTTTAGATTCCAACCTATGGAACTGATGAATGGGAGCAGT
GGTGGAATGCCTTTAATGAGGAAAACCTGTTTTGCTCAGAAGAAATGCCATCTAGTGATGATGAGGCTAC
TGCTGACTCTCAACATTCTACTCCTCCAAAAAAGAAGAGAAAGGTAGAAGACCCCAAGGACTTTCCTTCA
GAATTGCTAAGTTTTTTGAGTCATGCTGTGTTTAGTAATAGAACTCTTGCTTGCTTTGCTATTTACACCA
CAAAGGAAAAAGCTGCACTGCTATACAAGAAAATTATGGAAAAATATTTGATGTATAGTGCCTTGACTAG
AGATCATAATCAGCCATACCACATTTGTAGAGGTTTTACTTGCTTTAAAAAACCTCCCACACCTCCCCCT
GAACCTGAAACATAAAATGAATGCAATTGTTGTTGTTAACTTGTTTATTGCAGCTTATAATGGTTACAAA
TAAAGCAATAGCATCACAAATTTCACAAATAAAGCATTTTTTTCACTGCATTCTAGTTGTGGTTTGTCCA
AACTCATCAATGTATCTTATCATGTCTGGATCAGCTTCAGAAGATGGCGGAGGGCCTCCAACACAGTAAT
TTTCCTCCCGACTCTTAAAATAGAAAATGTCAAGTCAGTTAAGCAGGAAGTGACTAACTGACCGCAGCTG
GCCGTGCGACATCCTCTTTTAATTAGTTGCTAGGCAACTGCCCTCCAGAGGGCAGTGTGGTTTTGCAAGA
GGAAGCAAAAAGCCTCTCCACCCAGGCCTAGAATGTTTCCACCCAATCATTACTATGACAACAGCTGTTT
TTTTTAGTATTAAGCAGAGGCCGGGGGCCCCTGGCCTCCGCTTACTCTGGAGAAAAAGAAGAGAGGCATT
GTAGAGGCTTCCAGAGGCAACTTGTCAAAACAGGACTGCTTCTATTTCTGTCACACTGTCTGGCCCTGTC
ACAAGGTCCAGCACCTCCATACCCCCTTTAATAAGCAGTTTGGGAACGGGTGCGGGTCTTACTCCGCCCA
TCCCGCCCCTAACTCCGCCCAGTTCCGCCCATTCTCCGCCCCATGGCTGACTAATTTTTTTTATTTATGC
AGAGGCCGAGGCCGCCTCGGCCTCTGAGCTATTCCAGAAGTAGTGAGGAGGCTTTTTTGGAGGCTGCATT
AATGAATCGGCCAACGCGCGGGGAGAGGCGGTTTGCGTATTGGGCGCTCTTCCGCTTCCTCGCTCACTGA
CTCGCTGCGCTCGGTCGTTCGGCTGCGGCGAGCGGTATCAGCTCACTCAAAGGCGGTAATACGGTTATCC
ACAGAATCAGGGGATAACGCAGGAAAGAACATGTGAGCAAAAGGCCAGCAAAAGGCCAGGAACCGTAAAA
AGGCCGCGTTGCTGGCGTTTTTCCATAGGCTCCGCCCCCCTGACGAGCATCACAAAAATCGACGCTCAAG
TCAGAGGTGGCGAAACCCGACAGGACTATAAAGATACCAGGCGTTTCCCCCTGGAAGCTCCCTCGTGCGC
TCTCCTGTTCCGACCCTGCCGCTTACCGGATACCTGTCCGCCTTTCTCCCTTCGGGAAGCGTGGCGCTTT
CTCATAGCTCACGCTGTAGGTATCTCAGTTCGGTGTAGGTCGTTCGCTCCAAGCTGGGCTGTGTGCACGA
ACCCCCCGTTCAGCCCGACCGCTGCGCCTTATCCGGTAACTATCGTCTTGAGTCCAACCCGGTAAGACAC
GACTTATCGCCACTGGCAGCAGCCACTGGTAACAGGATTAGCAGAGCGAGGTATGTAGGCGGTGCTACAG
AGTTCTTGAAGTGGTGGCCTAACTACGGCTACACTAGAAGAACAGTATTTGGTATCTGCGCTCTGCTGAA
GCCAGTTACCTTCGGAAAAAGAGTTGGTAGCTCTTGATCCGGCAAACAAACCACCGCTGGTAGCGGTGGT
TTTTTTGTTTGCAAGCAGCAGATTACGCGCAGAAAAAAAGGATCTCAAGAAGATCCTTTGATCTTTTCTA
CGGGGTCTGACGCTCAGTGGAACGAAAACTCACGTTAAGGGATTTTGGTCATGAGATTATCAAAAAGGAT
CTTCACCTAGATCCTTTTAAATTAAAAATGAAGTTTTAAATCAATCTAAAGTATATATGAGTAAACTTGG
TCTGACAGTTACCAATGCTTAATCAGTGAGGCACCTATCTCAGCGATCTGTCTATTTCGTTCATCCATAG
TTGCCTGACTCCCCGTCGTGTAGATAACTACGATACGGGAGGGCTTACCATCTGGCCCCAGTGCTGCAAT
GATACCGCGAGACCCACGCTCACCGGCTCCAGATTTATCAGCAATAAACCAGCCAGCCGGAAGGGCCGAG
CGCAGAAGTGGTCCTGCAACTTTATCCGCCTCCATCCAGTCTATTAATTGTTGCCGGGAAGCTAGAGTAA
GTAGTTCGCCAGTTAATAGTTTGCGCAACGTTGTTGCCATTGCTACAGGCATCGTGGTGTCACGCTCGTC
GTTTGGTATGGCTTCATTCAGCTCCGGTTCCCAACGATCAAGGCGAGTTACATGATCCCCCATGTTGTGC
AAAAAAGCGGTTAGCTCCTTCGGTCCTCCGATCGTTGTCAGAAGTAAGTTGGCCGCAGTGTTATCACTCA
TGGTTATGGCAGCACTGCATAATTCTCTTACTGTCATGCCATCCGTAAGATGCTTTTCTGTGACTGGTGA
GTACTCAACCAAGTCATTCTGAGAATAGTGTATGCGGCGACCGAGTTGCTCTTGCCCGGCGTCAATACGG
GATAATACCGCGCCACATAGCAGAACTTTAAAAGTGCTCATCATTGGAAAACGTTCTTCGGGGCGAAAAC
TCTCAAGGATCTTACCGCTGTTGAGATCCAGTTCGATGTAACCCACTCGTGCACCCAACTGATCTTCAGC
ATCTTTTACTTTCACCAGCGTTTCTGGGTGAGCAAAAACAGGAAGGCAAAATGCCGCAAAAAAGGGAATA
AGGGCGACACGGAAATGTTGAATACTCATACTCTTCCTTTTTCAATATTATTGAAGCATTTATCAGGGTT
ATTGTCTCATGAGCGGATACATATTTGAATGTATTTAGAAAAATAAACAAATAGGGGTTCCGCGCACATT
TCCCCGAAAAGTGCCACCTGACGTCTAAGAAACCATTATTATCATGACATTAACCTATAAAAATAGGCGT
ATCACGAGGCCCTTTCGT
