>Addgene plasmid #33107 | pCMX-Gal4-TEAD2 | addgene partial sequence | sequence record 42644 | GAL4N-term
GTACAAAAAAGTTGGCATGGGGGAACCCCGGGCTGGGGCCGCCCTGGACGATGGCAGCGGCTGGACGGGC
AGTGAGGAAGGCAGTGAGGAGGGTACCGGCGGCAGTGAGGGGGCTGGGGGTGACGGGGGCCCGGATGCAG
AGGGGGTGTGGAGCCCAGACATTGAGCAGAGCTTCCAGGAGGCCCTGGCCATCTATCCACCCTGCGGCCG
CCGGAAAATAATTTTGTCTGATGAAGGCAAGATGTATGGTCGGAATGAACTGATCGCCCGCTACATCAAG
CTGAGAACGGGGAAGACCCGAACTCGAAAACAGGTTTCTAGTCACATCCAGGTTTTGGCCCGAAGGAAAT
CAAGGGAAATCCAGTCCAAGTTGAAGGACCAGGTTTCCAAGGACAAGGCTTTCCAGACAATGGCAACCAT
GTCCTCTGCCCAGCTCATCTCCGCGCCTTCTCTGCAGGCCAAACTGGGTCCCACTGGTCCTCAGGCCTCT
GAGCTTTTCCAGTTTTGGTCTGGAGGATCTGGGCCCCCCTGGAATGTTCCAGATGTGAAGCCATTCTCAC
AGACACCGTTCACCTTGTCACTGACTCCCCCATCTACTGACCTCCCAGGGTACGAGCCCCCCCAAGCCCT
CTCACCCCTGCCCCCACCTACCCCATCGCCCCCAGCCTGGCAGGCTCGGGGCCTGGGCACCGCCCGGTTG
CAGCTGGTAGAGTTCTCAGCCTTCGTGGAACCGCCAGATGCAGTTGATTCTTACCA
